>Addgene plasmid #19771 | pCX-OKS-2A | depositor full sequence | sequence record 9366 | Author sequence
GTCGACATTGATTATTGACTAGTTATTAATAGTAATCAATTACGGGGTCATTAGTTCATAGCCCATATAT
GGAGTTCCGCGTTACATAACTTACGGTAAATGGCCCGCCTGGCTGACCGCCCAACGACCCCCGCCCATTG
ACGTCAATAATGACGTATGTTCCCATAGTAACGCCAATAGGGACTTTCCATTGACGTCAATGGGTGGAGT
ATTTACGGTAAACTGCCCACTTGGCAGTACATCAAGTGTATCATATGCCAAGTACGCCCCCTATTGACGT
CAATGACGGTAAATGGCCCGCCTGGCATTATGCCCAGTACATGACCTTATGGGACTTTCCTACTTGGCAG
TACATCTACGTATTAGTCATCGCTATTACCATGGTCGAGGTGAGCCCCACGTTCTGCTTCACTCTCCCCA
TCTCCCCCCCCTCCCCACCCCCAATTTTGTATTTATTTATTTTTTAATTATTTTGTGCAGCGATGGGGGC
GGGGGGGGGGGGGGGGCGCGCGCCAGGCGGGGCGGGGCGGGGCGAGGGGCGGGGCGGGCGAGGCGGAGAG
GTGCGGCGGCAGCCAATCAGAGCGGCGCGCTCCGAAAGTTTCCTTTTATGGCGAGGCGGCGGCGGCGGCG
GCCCTATAAAAAGCGAAGCGCGCGGCGGGCGGGAGTCGCTGCGCGCTGCCTTCGCCCCGTGCCCCGCTCC
GCCGCCGCCTCGCGCCGCCCGCCCCGGCTCTGACTGACCGCGTTACTCCCACAGGTGAGCGGGCGGGACG
GCCCTTCTCCTCCGGGCTGTAATTAGCGCTTGGTTTAATGACGGCTTGTTTCTTTTCTGTGGCTGCGTGA
AAGCCTTGAGGGGCTCCGGGAGGGCCCTTTGTGCGGGGGGAGCGGCTCGGGGGGTGCGTGCGTGTGTGTG
TGCGTGGGGAGCGCCGCGTGCGGCTCCGCGCTGCCCGGCGGCTGTGAGCGCTGCGGGCGCGGCGCGGGGC
TTTGTGCGCTCCGCAGTGTGCGCGAGGGGAGCGCGGCCGGGGGCGGTGCCCCGCGGTGCGGGGGGGGCTG
CGAGGGGAACAAAGGCTGCGTGCGGGGTGTGTGCGTGGGGGGGTGAGCAGGGGGTGTGGGCGCGTCGGTC
GGGCTGCAACCCCCCCTGCACCCCCCTCCCCGAGTTGCTGAGCACGGCCCGGCTTCGGGTGCGGGGCTCC
GTACGGGGCGTGGCGCGGGGCTCGCCGTGCCGGGCGGGGGGTGGCGGCAGGTGGGGGTGCCGGGCGGGGC
GGGGCCGCCTCGGGCCGGGGAGGGCTCGGGGGAGGGGCGCGGCGGCCCCCGGAGCGCCGGCGGCTGTCGA
GGCGCGGCGAGCCGCAGCCATTGCCTTTTATGGTAATCGTGCGAGAGGGCGCAGGGACTTCCTTTGTCCC
AAATCTGTGCGGAGCCGAAATCTGGGAGGCGCCGCCGCACCCCCTCTAGCGGGCGCGGGGCGAAGCGGTG
CGGCGCCGGCAGGAAGGAAATGGGCGGGGAGGGCCTTCGTGCGTCGCCGCGCCGCCGTCCCCTTCTCCCT
CTCCAGCCTCGGGGCTGTCCGCGGGGGGACGGCTGCCTTCGGGGGGGACGGGGCAGGGCGGGGTTCGGCT
TCTGGCGTGTGACCGGCGGCTCTAGAGCCTCTGCTAACCATGTTCATGCCTTCTTCTTTTTCCTACAGCT
CCTGGGCAACGTGCTGGTTATTGTGCTGTCTCATCATTTTGGCAAAGAATTCGCCCTTAAAAAGCAGGCT
CCACCTTCCCCATGGCTGGACACCTGGCTTCAGACTTCGCCTTCTCACCCCCACCAGGTGGGGGTGATGG
GTCAGCAGGGCTGGAGCCGGGCTGGGTGGATTCTCGAACCTGGCTAAGCTTCCAAGGGCCTCCAGGTGGG
CCTGGAATCGGACCAGGCTCAGAGGTATTGGGGATCTCCCCATGTCCGCCCGCATACGAGTTCTGCGGAG
GGATGGCATACTGTGGACCTCAGGTTGGACTGGGCCTAGTCCCCCAAGTTGGCGTGGAGACTTTGCAGCC
TGAGGGCCAGGCAGGAGCACGAGTGGAAAGCAACTCAGAGGGAACCTCCTCTGAGCCCTGTGCCGACCGC
CCCAATGCCGTGAAGTTGGAGAAGGTGGAACCAACTCCCGAGGAGTCCCAGGACATGAAAGCCCTGCAGA
AGGAGCTAGAACAGTTTGCCAAGCTGCTGAAGCAGAAGAGGATCACCTTGGGGTACACCCAGGCCGACGT
GGGGCTCACCCTGGGCGTTCTCTTTGGAAAGGTGTTCAGCCAGACCACCATCTGTCGCTTCGAGGCCTTG
CAGCTCAGCCTTAAGAACATGTGTAAGCTGCGGCCCCTGCTGGAGAAGTGGGTGGAGGAAGCCGACAACA
ATGAGAACCTTCAGGAGATATGCAAATCGGAGACCCTGGTGCAGGCCCGGAAGAGAAAGCGAACTAGCAT
TGAGAACCGTGTGAGGTGGAGTCTGGAGACCATGTTTCTGAAGTGCCCGAAGCCCTCCCTACAGCAGATC
ACTCACATCGCCAATCAGCTTGGGCTAGAGAAGGATGTGGTTCGAGTATGGTTCTGTAACCGGCGCCAGA
AGGGCAAAAGATCAAGTATTGAGTATTCCCAACGAGAAGAGTATGAGGCTACAGGGACACCTTTCCCAGG
GGGGGCTGTATCCTTTCCTCTGCCCCCAGGTCCCCACTTTGGCACCCCAGGCTATGGAAGCCCCCACTTC
ACCACACTCTACTCAGTCCCTTTTCCTGAGGGCGAGGCCTTTCCCTCTGTTCCCGTCACTGCTCTGGGCT
CTCCCATGCATTCAAACGGGGATCTCAAAATTGTCGCTCCTGTCAAACAAACTCTTAACTTTGATTTACT
CAAACTGGCTGGGGATGTAGAAAGCAATCCAGGTCCACTCATGGCTGTCAGCGACGCTCTGCTCCCGTCC
TTCTCCACGTTCGCGTCCGGCCCGGCGGGAAGGGAGAAGACACTGCGTCCAGCAGGTGCCCCGACTAACC
GTTGGCGTGAGGAACTCTCTCACATGAAGCGACTTCCCCCACTTCCCGGCCGCCCCTACGACCTGGCGGC
GACGGTGGCCACAGACCTGGAGAGTGGCGGAGCTGGTGCAGCTTGCAGCAGTAACAACCCGGCCCTCCTA
GCCCGGAGGGAGACCGAGGAGTTCAACGACCTCCTGGACCTAGACTTTATCCTTTCCAACTCGCTAACCC
ACCAGGAATCGGTGGCCGCCACCGTGACCACCTCGGCGTCAGCTTCATCCTCGTCTTCCCCAGCGAGCAG
CGGCCCTGCCAGCGCGCCCTCCACCTGCAGCTTCAGCTATCCGATCCGGGCCGGGGGTGACCCGGGCGTG
GCTGCCAGCAACACAGGTGGAGGGCTCCTCTACAGCCGAGAATCTGCGCCACCTCCCACGGCCCCCTTCA
ACCTGGCGGACATCAATGACGTGAGCCCCTCGGGCGGCTTCGTGGCTGAGCTCCTGCGGCCGGAGTTGGA
CCCAGTATACATTCCGCCACAGCAGCCTCAGCCGCCAGGTGGCGGGCTGATGGGCAAGTTTGTGCTGAAG
GCGTCTCTGACCACCCCTGGCAGCGAGTACAGCAGCCCTTCGGTCATCAGTGTTAGCAAAGGAAGCCCAG
ACGGCAGCCACCCCGTGGTAGTGGCGCCCTACAGCGGTGGCCCGCCGCGCATGTGCCCCAAGATTAAGCA
AGAGGCGGTCCCGTCCTGCACGGTCAGCCGGTCCCTAGAGGCCCATTTGAGCGCTGGACCCCAGCTCAGC
AACGGCCACCGGCCCAACACACACGACTTCCCCCTGGGGCGGCAGCTCCCCACCAGGACTACCCCTACAC
TGAGTCCCGAGGAACTGCTGAACAGCAGGGACTGTCACCCTGGCCTGCCTCTTCCCCCAGGATTCCATCC
CCATCCGGGGCCCAACTACCCTCCTTTCCTGCCAGACCAGATGCAGTCACAAGTCCCCTCTCTCCATTAT
CAAGAGCTCATGCCACCGGGTTCCTGCCTGCCAGAGGAGCCCAAGCCAAAGAGGGGAAGAAGGTCGTGGC
CCCGGAAAAGAACAGCCACCCACACTTGTGACTATGCAGGCTGTGGCAAAACCTATACCAAGAGTTCTCA
TCTCAAGGCACACCTGCGAACTCACACAGGCGAGAAACCTTACCACTGTGACTGGGACGGCTGTGGGTGG
AAATTCGCCCGCTCCGATGAACTGACCAGGCACTACCGCAAACACACAGGGCACCGGCCCTTTCAGTGCC
AGAAGTGCGACAGGGCCTTTTCCAGGTCGGACCACCTTGCCTTACACATGAAGAGGCACTTTGGGGATCT
CAAAATTGTCGCTCCTGTCAAACAAACTCTTAACTTTGATTTACTCAAACTGGCTGGGGATGTAGAAAGC
AATCCAGGTCCACTCATGAACAATTCGCCCTTCACCATGTATAACATGATGGAGACGGAGCTGAAGCCGC
CGGGCCCGCAGCAAGCTTCGGGGGGCGGCGGCGGAGGAGGCAACGCCACGGCGGCGGCGACCGGCGGCAA
CCAGAAGAACAGCCCGGACCGCGTCAAGAGGCCCATGAACGCCTTCATGGTATGGTCCCGGGGGCAGCGG
CGTAAGATGGCCCAGGAGAACCCCAAGATGCACAACTCGGAGATCAGCAAGCGCCTGGGCGCGGAGTGGA
AACTTTTGTCCGAGACCGAGAAGCGGCCGTTCATCGACGAGGCCAAGCGGCTGCGCGCTCTGCACATGAA
GGAGCACCCGGATTATAAATACCGGCCGCGGCGGAAAACCAAGACGCTCATGAAGAAGGATAAGTACACG
CTTCCCGGAGGCTTGCTGGCCCCCGGCGGGAACAGCATGGCGAGCGGGGTTGGGGTGGGCGCCGGCCTGG
GTGCGGGCGTGAACCAGCGCATGGACAGCTACGCGCACATGAACGGCTGGAGCAACGGCAGCTACAGCAT
GATGCAGGAGCAGCTGGGCTACCCGCAGCACCCGGGCCTCAACGCTCACGGCGCGGCACAGATGCAACCG
ATGCACCGCTACGACGTCAGCGCCCTGCAGTACAACTCCATGACCAGCTCGCAGACCTACATGAACGGCT
CGCCCACCTACAGCATGTCCTACTCGCAGCAGGGCACCCCCGGTATGGCGCTGGGCTCCATGGGCTCTGT
GGTCAAGTCCGAGGCCAGCTCCAGCCCCCCCGTGGTTACCTCTTCCTCCCACTCCAGGGCGCCCTGCCAG
GCCGGGGACCTCCGGGACATGATCAGCATGTACCTCCCCGGCGCCGAGGTGCCGGAGCCCGCTGCGCCCA
GTAGACTGCACATGGCCCAGCACTACCAGAGCGGCCCGGTGCCCGGCACGGCCATTAACGGCACACTGCC
CCTGTCGCACATGTGAGGGCTGGAAGGGCGAATTGCCTGCAGGAATTCACTCCTCAGGTGCAGGCTGCCT
ATCAGAAGGTGGTGGCTGGTGTGGCCAATGCCCTGGCTCACAAATACCACTGAGATCTTTTTCCCTCTGC
CAAAAATTATGGGGACATCATGAAGCCCCTTGAGCATCTGACTTCTGGCTAATAAAGGAAATTTATTTTC
ATTGCAATAGTGTGTTGGAATTTTTTGTGTCTCTCACTCGGAAGGACATATGGGAGGGCAAATCATTTAA
AACATCAGAATGAGTATTTGGTTTAGAGTTTGGCAACATATGCCCATATGCTGGCTGCCATGAACAAAGG
TTGGCTATAAAGAGGTCATCAGTATATGAAACAGCCCCCTGCTGTCCATTCCTTATTCCATAGAAAAGCC
TTGACTTGAGGTTAGATTTTTTTTATATTTTGTTTTGTGTTATTTTTTTCTTTAACATCCCTAAAATTTT
CCTTACATGTTTTACTAGCCAGATTTTTCCTCCTCTCCTGACTACTCCCAGTCATAGCTGTCCCTCTTCT
CTTATGGAGATCCCTCGACCTGCAGCCCAAGCTTGGCGTAATCATGGTCATAGCTGTTTCCTGTGTGAAA
TTGTTATCCGCTCACAATTCCACACAACATACGAGCCGGAAGCATAAAGTGTAAAGCCTGGGGTGCCTAA
TGAGTGAGCTAACTCACATTAATTGCGTTGCGCTCACTGCCCGCTTTCCAGTCGGGAAACCTGTCGTGCC
AGCGGATCCGCATCTCAATTAGTCAGCAACCATAGTCCCGCCCCTAACTCCGCCCATCCCGCCCCTAACT
CCGCCCAGTTCCGCCCATTCTCCGCCCCATGGCTGACTAATTTTTTTTATTTATGCAGAGGCCGAGGCCG
CCTCGGCCTCTGAGCTATTCCAGAAGTAGTGAGGAGGCTTTTTTGGAGGCCTAGGCTTTTGCAAAAAGCT
AACTTGTTTATTGCAGCTTATAATGGTTACAAATAAAGCAATAGCATCACAAATTTCACAAATAAAGCAT
TTTTTTCACTGCATTCTAGTTGTGGTTTGTCCAAACTCATCAATGTATCTTATCATGTCTGGATCCGCTG
CATTAATGAATCGGCCAACGCGCGGGGAGAGGCGGTTTGCGTATTGGGCGCTCTTCCGCTTCCTCGCTCA
CTGACTCGCTGCGCTCGGTCGTTCGGCTGCGGCGAGCGGTATCAGCTCACTCAAAGGCGGTAATACGGTT
ATCCACAGAATCAGGGGATAACGCAGGAAAGAACATGTGAGCAAAAGGCCAGCAAAAGGCCAGGAACCGT
AAAAAGGCCGCGTTGCTGGCGTTTTTCCATAGGCTCCGCCCCCCTGACGAGCATCACAAAAATCGACGCT
CAAGTCAGAGGTGGCGAAACCCGACAGGACTATAAAGATACCAGGCGTTTCCCCCTGGAAGCTCCCTCGT
GCGCTCTCCTGTTCCGACCCTGCCGCTTACCGGATACCTGTCCGCCTTTCTCCCTTCGGGAAGCGTGGCG
CTTTCTCATAGCTCACGCTGTAGGTATCTCAGTTCGGTGTAGGTCGTTCGCTCCAAGCTGGGCTGTGTGC
ACGAACCCCCCGTTCAGCCCGACCGCTGCGCCTTATCCGGTAACTATCGTCTTGAGTCCAACCCGGTAAG
ACACGACTTATCGCCACTGGCAGCAGCCACTGGTAACAGGATTAGCAGAGCGAGGTATGTAGGCGGTGCT
ACAGAGTTCTTGAAGTGGTGGCCTAACTACGGCTACACTAGAAGAACAGTATTTGGTATCTGCGCTCTGC
TGAAGCCAGTTACCTTCGGAAAAAGAGTTGGTAGCTCTTGATCCGGCAAACAAACCACCGCTGGTAGCGG
TGGTTTTTTTGTTTGCAAGCAGCAGATTACGCGCAGAAAAAAAGGATCTCAAGAAGATCCTTTGATCTTT
TCTACGGGGTCTGACGCTCAGTGGAACGAAAACTCACGTTAAGGGATTTTGGTCATGAGATTATCAAAAA
GGATCTTCACCTAGATCCTTTTAAATTAAAAATGAAGTTTTAAATCAATCTAAAGTATATATGAGTAAAC
TTGGTCTGACAGTTACCAATGCTTAATCAGTGAGGCACCTATCTCAGCGATCTGTCTATTTCGTTCATCC
ATAGTTGCCTGACTCCCCGTCGTGTAGATAACTACGATACGGGAGGGCTTACCATCTGGCCCCAGTGCTG
CAATGATACCGCGAGACCCACGCTCACCGGCTCCAGATTTATCAGCAATAAACCAGCCAGCCGGAAGGGC
CGAGCGCAGAAGTGGTCCTGCAACTTTATCCGCCTCCATCCAGTCTATTAATTGTTGCCGGGAAGCTAGA
GTAAGTAGTTCGCCAGTTAATAGTTTGCGCAACGTTGTTGCCATTGCTACAGGCATCGTGGTGTCACGCT
CGTCGTTTGGTATGGCTTCATTCAGCTCCGGTTCCCAACGATCAAGGCGAGTTACATGATCCCCCATGTT
GTGCAAAAAAGCGGTTAGCTCCTTCGGTCCTCCGATCGTTGTCAGAAGTAAGTTGGCCGCAGTGTTATCA
CTCATGGTTATGGCAGCACTGCATAATTCTCTTACTGTCATGCCATCCGTAAGATGCTTTTCTGTGACTG
GTGAGTACTCAACCAAGTCATTCTGAGAATAGTGTATGCGGCGACCGAGTTGCTCTTGCCCGGCGTCAAT
ACGGGATAATACCGCGCCACATAGCAGAACTTTAAAAGTGCTCATCATTGGAAAACGTTCTTCGGGGCGA
AAACTCTCAAGGATCTTACCGCTGTTGAGATCCAGTTCGATGTAACCCACTCGTGCACCCAACTGATCTT
CAGCATCTTTTACTTTCACCAGCGTTTCTGGGTGAGCAAAAACAGGAAGGCAAAATGCCGCAAAAAAGGG
AATAAGGGCGACACGGAAATGTTGAATACTCATACTCTTCCTTTTTCAATATTATTGAAGCATTTATCAG
GGTTATTGTCTCATGAGCGGATACATATTTGAATGTATTTAGAAAAATAAACAAATAGGGGTTCCGCGCA
CATTTCCCCGAAAAGTGCCACCTGG
Features (pLannotate 1.2.2; 20 found; start..end, strand, type, name):
      4..383     +  enhancer       CMV enhancer: human cytomegalovirus immediate early enhancer
    385..661     +  promoter       chicken β-actin promoter: No description available
    662..1678    +  intron         chimeric intron: chimera between introns from chicken β-actin and rabbit β-globin
   1676..1750    +  CDS            HBB (fragment): HBB_LEPEU - Experimental evidence at protein level: Swiss-Prot protein existence level 1. Involved in oxygen transport from the lung to the various peripheral tissues. From Lepus europaeus (European hare).
   1762..2817    +  CDS            Pou5f1: PO5F1_MOUSE - Also known as Oct-3, Oct-4, Otf-3, Otf3. Experimental evidence at protein level: Swiss-Prot protein existence level 1. Transcription factor that binds to the octamer motif (5'- ATTTGCAT-3') (PubMed:1972777, PubMed:1690859, PubMed:1967980, PubMed:17525163, PubMed:23376973). Forms a trimeric complex with SOX2 or SOX15 on DNA and controls the expression of a number of genes involved in embryonic development such as YES1, FGF4, UTF1 and ZFP206 (PubMed:15863505, PubMed:17097055, PubMed:17496161, PubMed:19740739). Critical for early embryogenesis and for embryonic stem cell pluripotenc
   2911..4287    +  CDS            Klf4: KLF4_MOUSE - Also known as Ezf, Gklf, Zie. Experimental evidence at protein level: Swiss-Prot protein existence level 1. Transcription factor; can act both as activator and as repressor. Binds the 5'-CACCC-3' core sequence. Binds to the promoter region of its own gene and can activate its own transcription. Regulates the expression of key transcription factors during embryonic development. Plays an important role in maintaining embryonic stem cells, and in preventing their differentiation. Required for establishing the barrier function of the skin and for postnatal maturation and maintenance o
   4447..5403    +  CDS            Sox2: SOX2_MOUSE - Also known as Sox-2. Experimental evidence at protein level: Swiss-Prot protein existence level 1. Transcription factor that forms a trimeric complex with POU5F1 (OCT3/4) on DNA and controls the expression of a number of genes involved in embryonic development such as YES1, FGF4, UTF1 and ZFP206 (PubMed:15863505, PubMed:17097055, PubMed:19740739). Binds to the proximal enhancer region of NANOG (PubMed:15863505). Critical for early embryogenesis and for embryonic stem cell pluripotency (By similarity). Downstream SRRT target that mediates the promotion of neural stem cell self-rene
   5430..5510    +  CDS            HBB (fragment): HBB_PONPY - Experimental evidence at transcript level: Swiss-Prot protein existence level 2. Involved in oxygen transport from the lung to the various peripheral tissues. From Pongo pygmaeus (Bornean orangutan).
   5581..5636    +  polyA_signal   β-globin poly(A) signal: rabbit β-globin polyadenylation signal (Gil and Proudfoot, 1987)
   6021..6037    -  protein_bind   lac operator: The lac repressor binds to the lac operator to inhibit transcription in E. coli. This inhibition can be relieved by adding lactose or isopropyl-β-D-thiogalactopyranoside (IPTG). lac repressor encoded by lacI
   6045..6075    -  promoter       lac promoter: promoter for the E. coli lac operon
   6090..6111    -  protein_bind   CAP binding site: CAP binding activates transcription in the presence of cAMP. E. coli catabolite activator protein
   6124..6163    -  CDS            lacI (fragment): lac repressor; lacI; The lac repressor binds to the lac operator to inhibit transcription in E. coli. This inhibition can be relieved by adding lactose or isopropyl-β-D-thiogalactopyranoside (IPTG).
   6170..6192    +  promoter       SV40 promoter (fragment): SV40 enhancer and early promoter
   6216..6351    +  rep_origin     SV40 ori: SV40 origin of replication
   6371..6505    +  polyA_signal   SV40 poly(A) signal: SV40 polyadenylation signal
   6507..6561    -  CDS            lacI (fragment): lac repressor; lacI; The lac repressor binds to the lac operator to inhibit transcription in E. coli. This inhibition can be relieved by adding lactose or isopropyl-β-D-thiogalactopyranoside (IPTG).
   6744..7332    -  rep_origin     ori: high-copy-number ColE1/pMB1/pBR322/pUC origin of replication
   7503..8363    -  CDS            AmpR: β-lactamase; bla; confers resistance to ampicillin, carbenicillin, and related antibiotics
   8364..8468    -  promoter       AmpR promoter: bla
