>Addgene plasmid #19771 | pCX-OKS-2A | addgene full sequence | sequence record 354143 | Addgene NGS Result
GTCGACATTGATTATTGACTAGTTATTAATAGTAATCAATTACGGGGTCATTAGTTCATAGCCCATATAT
GGAGTTCCGCGTTACATAACTTACGGTAAATGGCCCGCCTGGCTGACCGCCCAACGACCCCCGCCCATTG
ACGTCAATAATGACGTATGTTCCCATAGTAACGCCAATAGGGACTTTCCATTGACGTCAATGGGTGGAGT
ATTTACGGTAAACTGCCCACTTGGCAGTACATCAAGTGTATCATATGCCAAGTACGCCCCCTATTGACGT
CAATGACGGTAAATGGCCCGCCTGGCATTATGCCCAGTACATGACCTTATGGGACTTTCCTACTTGGCAG
TACATCTACGTATTAGTCATCGCTATTACCATGGTCGAGGTGAGCCCCACGTTCTGCTTCACTCTCCCCA
TCTCCCCCCCCTCCCCACCCCCAATTTTGTATTTATTTATTTTTTAATTATTTTGTGCAGCGATGGGGGS
GGGGGGGGGGGGGGGGSGSGCSCSRGGSGGGGSGGGGSGGGGSGRGGGGSGGGGSGGGGSGRGGSGGRGR
GGKGSGGSGGSRGCCAAWCAGRGSGGSGCGCYCCGAAAGTTTCCTTTTWTGGCGRGGSGGSGGCGGCGGC
GGCCCTATAAAAAGCGAAGCGCGCGGCGGGCGGGAGTCGCTGCGCGCTGCCTTCGCCCCGTGCCCCGCTC
CGCCGCCGCCTCGCGCCGCCCGCCCCGGCTCTGACTGACCGCGTTACTCCCACAGGTGAGCGGGCGGGAC
GGCCCTTCTCCTCCGGGCTGTAATTAGCGCTTGGTTTAATGACGGCTTGTTTCTTTTCTGTGGCTGCGTG
AAAGCCTTGAGGGGCTCCGGGAGGGCCCTTTGTGCGGGGGGAGCGGCTCGGGGGGTGCGTGCGTGTGTGT
GTGCGTGGGGAGCGCCGCGTGCGGCTCCGCGCTGCCCGGCGGCTGTGAGCGCTGCGGGCGCGGCGCGGGG
CTTTGTGCGCTCCGCAGTGTGCGCGAGGGGAGCGCGGCCGGGGGCGGTGCCCCGCGGTGCGGGGGGGGCT
GCGAGGGGAACAAAGGCTGCGTGCGGGGTGTGTGCGTGGGGGGGTGAGCAGGGGGTGTGGGCGCGTCGGT
CGGGCTGCAACCCCCCCTGCACCCCCCTCCCCGAGTTGCTGAGCACGGCCCGGCTTCGGGTGCGGGGCTC
CGTACGGGGCGTGGCGCGGGGCTCGCCGTGCCGGGCGGGGGGKGGCGGCRGGKGGGGGKGCCGGGSGGGG
SGGGGCCGCCYCGGGCCGGGGRGGGCKCGGGGGRGGGGCGCGGCGGCCCCCGGRGCGCCGGCGGCTGTCG
RGGCGCGGCGRGCCGCAGCCATTGCCTTTTATGGTAATCGTGCGAGAGGGCGCAGGGACTTCCTTTGTCC
CAAATCTGTGCGGAGCCGAAATCTGGGAGGCGCCGCCGCACCCCCTCTAGCGGGCGCGGGGCGAAGCGGT
GCGGCGCCGGCAGGAAGGAAATGGGCGGGGAGGGCCTTCGTGCGTCGCCGCGCCGCCGTCCCCTTCTCCC
TCTCCAGCCTCGGGGCTGTCCGCGGGGGGACGGCTGCCTTCGGGGGGGACGGGGCAGGGCGGGGTTCGGC
TTCTGGCGTGTGACCGGCGGCTCTAGAGCCTCTGCTAACCATGTTCATGCCTTCTTCTTTTTCCTACAGC
TCCTGGGCAACGTGCTGGTTATTGTGCTGTCTCATCATTTTGGCAAAGAATTCGCCCTTAAAAAGCAGGC
TCCACCTTCCCCATGGCTGGACACCTGGCTTCAGACTTCGCCTTCTCACCCCCACCAGGTGGGGGTGATG
GGTCAGCAGGGCTGGAGCCGGGCTGGGTGGATTCTCGAACCTGGCTAAGCTTCCAAGGGCCTCCAGGTGG
GCCTGGAATCGGACCAGGCTCAGAGGTATTGGGGATCTCCCCATGTCCGCCCGCATACGAGTTCTGCGGA
GGGATGGCATACTGTGGACCTCAGGTTGGACTGGGCCTAGTCCCCCAAGTTGGCGTGGAGACTTTGCAGC
CTGAGGGCCAGGCAGGAGCACGAGTGGAAAGCAACTCAGAGGGAACCTCCTCTGAGCCCTGTGCCGACCG
CCCCAATGCCGTGAAGTTGGAGAAGGTGGAACCAACTCCCGAGGAGTCCCAGGACATGAAAGCCCTGCAG
AAGGAGCTAGAACAGTTTGCCAAGCTGCTGAAGCAGAAGAGGATCACCTTGGGGTACACCCAGGCCGACG
TGGGGCTCACCCTGGGCGTTCTCTTTGGAAAGGTGTTCAGCCAGACCACCATCTGTCGCTTCGAGGCCTT
GCAGCTCAGCCTTAAGAACATGTGTAAGCTGCGGCCCCTGCTGGAGAAGTGGGTGGAGGAAGCCGACAAC
AATGAGAACCTTCAGGAGATATGCAAATCGGAGACCCTGGTGCAGGCCCGGAAGAGAAAGCGAACTAGCA
TTGAGAACCGTGTGAGGTGGAGTCTGGAGACCATGTTTCTGAAGTGCCCGAAGCCCTCCCTACAGCAGAT
CACTCACATCGCCAATCAGCTTGGGCTAGAGAAGGATGTGGTTCGAGTATGGTTCTGTAACCGGCGCCAG
AAGGGCAAAAGATCAAGTATTGAGTATTCCCAACGAGAAGAGTATGAGGCTACAGGGACACCTTTCCCAG
GGGGGGCTGTATCCTTTCCTCTGCCCCCAGGTCCCCACTTTGGCACCCCAGGCTATGGAAGCCCCCACTT
CACCACACTCTACTCAGTCCCTTTTCCTGAGGGCGAGGCCTTTCCCTCTGTTCCCGTCACTGCTCTGGGC
TCTCCCATGCATTCAAACGGGGATCTCAAAATTGTCGCTCCTGTCAAACAAACTCTTAACTTTGATTTAC
TCAAACTGGCTGGGGATGTAGAAAGCAATCCAGGTCCACTCATGGCTGTCAGCGACGCTCTGCTCCCGTC
CTTCTCCACGTTCGCGTCCGGCCCGGCGGGAAGGGAGAAGACACTGCGTCCAGCAGGTGCCCCGACTAAC
CGTTGGCGTGAGGAACTCTCTCACATGAAGCGACTTCCCCCACTTCCCGGCCGCCCCTACGACCTGGCGG
CGACGGTGGCCACAGACCTGGAGAGTGGCGGAGCTGGTGCAGCTTGCAGCAGTAACAACCCGGCCCTCCT
AGCCCGGAGGGAGACCGAGGAGTTCAACGACCTCCTGGACCTAGACTTTATCCTTTCCAACTCGCTAACC
CACCAGGAATCGGTGGCCGCCACCGTGACCACCTCGGCGTCAGCTTCATCCTCGTCTTCCCCAGCGAGCA
GCGGCCCTGCCAGCGCGCCCTCCACCTGCAGCTTCAGCTATCCGATCCGGGCCGGGGGTGACCCGGGCGT
GGCTGCCAGCAACACAGGTGGAGGGCTCCTCTACAGCCGAGAATCTGCGCCACCTCCCACGGCCCCCTTC
AACCTGGCGGACATCAATGACGTGAGCCCCTCGGGCGGCTTCGTGGCTGAGCTCCTGCGGCCGGAGTTGG
ACCCAGTATACATTCCGCCACAGCAGCCTCAGCCGCCAGGTGGCGGGCTGATGGGCAAGTTTGTGCTGAA
GGCGTCTCTGACCACCCCTGGCAGCGAGTACAGCAGCCCTTCGGTCATCAGTGTTAGCAAAGGAAGCCCA
GACGGCAGCCACCCCGTGGTAGTGGCGCCCTACAGCGGTGGCCCGCCGCGCATGTGCCCCAAGATTAAGC
AAGAGGCGGTCCCGTCCTGCACGGTCAGCCGGTCCCTAGAGGCCCATTTGAGCGCTGGACCCCAGCTCAG
CAACGGCCACCGGCCCAACACACACGACTTCCCCCTGGGGCGGCAGCTCCCCACCAGGACTACCCCTACA
CTGAGTCCCGAGGAACTGCTGAACAGCAGGGACTGTCACCCTGGCCTGCCTCTTCCCCCAGGATTCCATC
CCCATCCGGGGCCCAACTACCCTCCTTTCCTGCCAGACCAGATGCAGTCACAAGTCCCCTCTCTCCATTA
TCAAGAGCTCATGCCACCGGGTTCCTGCCTGCCAGAGGAGCCCAAGCCAAAGAGGGGAAGAAGGTCGTGG
CCCCGGAAAAGAACAGCCACCCACACTTGTGACTATGCAGGCTGTGGCAAAACCTATACCAAGAGTTCTC
ATCTCAAGGCACACCTGCGAACTCACACAGGCGAGAAACCTTACCACTGTGACTGGGACGGCTGTGGGTG
GAAATTCGCCCGCTCCGATGAACTGACCAGGCACTACCGCAAACACACAGGGCACCGGCCCTTTCAGTGC
CAGAAGTGCGACAGGGCCTTTTCCAGGTCGGACCACCTTGCCTTACACATGAAGAGGCACTTTGGGGATC
TCAAAATTGTCGCTCCTGTCAAACAAACTCTTAACTTTGATTTACTCAAACTGGCTGGGGATGTAGAAAG
CAATCCAGGTCCACTCATGAACAATTCGCCCTTCACCATGTATAACATGATGGAGACGGAGCTGAAGCCG
CCGGGCCCGCAGCAAGCTTCGGGGGGCGGCGGCGGAGGAGGCAACGCCACGGCGGCGGCGACCGGCGGCA
ACCAGAAGAACAGCCCGGACCGCGTCAAGAGGCCCATGAACGCCTTCATGGTATGGTCCCGGGGGCAGCG
GCGTAAGATGGCCCAGGAGAACCCCAAGATGCACAACTCGGAGATCAGCAAGCGCCTGGGCGCGGAGTGG
AAACTTTTGTCCGAGACCGAGAAGCGGCCGTTCATCGACGAGGCCAAGCGGCTGCGCGCTCTGCACATGA
AGGAGCACCCGGATTATAAATACCGGCCGCGGCGGAAAACCAAGACGCTCATGAAGAAGGATAAGTACAC
GCTTCCCGGAGGCTTGCTGGCCCCCGGCGGGAACAGCATGGCGAGCGGGGTTGGGGTGGGCGCCGGCCTG
GGTGCGGGCGTGAACCAGCGCATGGACAGCTACGCGCACATGAACGGCTGGAGCAACGGCAGCTACAGCA
TGATGCAGGAGCAGCTGGGCTACCCGCAGCACCCGGGCCTCAACGCTCACGGCGCGGCACAGATGCAACC
GATGCACCGCTACGACGTCAGCGCCCTGCAGTACAACTCCATGACCAGCTCGCAGACCTACATGAACGGC
TCGCCCACCTACAGCATGTCCTACTCGCAGCAGGGCACCCCCGGTATGGCGCTGGGCTCCATGGGCTCTG
TGGTCAAGTCCGAGGCCAGCTCCAGCCCCCCCGTGGTTACCTCTTCCTCCCACTCCAGGGCGCCCTGCCA
GGCCGGGGACCTCCGGGACATGATCAGCATGTACCTCCCCGGCGCCGAGGTGCCGGAGCCCGCTGCGCCC
AGTAGACTGCACATGGCCCAGCACTACCAGAGCGGCCCGGTGCCCGGCACGGCCATTAACGGCACACTGC
CCCTGTCGCACATGTGAGGGCTGGAAGGGCGAATTGCCTGCAGGAATTCACTCCTCAGGTGCAGGCTGCC
TATCAGAAGGTGGTGGCTGGTGTGGCCAATGCCCTGGCTCACAAATACCACTGAGATCTTTTTCCCTCTG
CCAAAAATTATGGGGACATCATGAAGCCCCTTGAGCATCTGACTTCTGGCTAATAAAGGAAATTTATTTT
CATTGCAATAGTGTGTTGGAATTTTTTGTGTCTCTCACTCGGAAGGACATATGGGAGGGCAAATCATTTA
AAACATCAGAATGAGTATTTGGTTTAGAGTTTGGCAACATATGCCCATATGCTGGCTGCCATGAACAAAG
GTTGGCTATAAAGAGGTCATCAGTATATGAAACAGCCCCCTGCTGTCCATTCCTTATTCCATAGAAAAGC
CTTGACTTGAGGTTAGATTTTTTTTATATTTTGTTTTGTGTTATTTTTTTCTTTAACATCCCTAAAATTT
TCCTTACATGTTTTACTAGCCAGATTTTTCCTCCTCTCCTGACTACTCCCAGTCATAGCTGTCCCTCTTC
TCTTATGGAGATCCCTCGACCTGCAGCCCAAGCTTGGCGTAATCATGGTCATAGCTGTTTCCTGTGTGAA
ATTGTTATCCGCTCACAATTCCACACAACATACGAGCCGGAAGCATAAAGTGTAAAGCCTGGGGTGCCTA
ATGAGTGAGCTAACTCACATTAATTGCGTTGCGCTCACTGCCCGCTTTCCAGTCGGGAAACCTGTCGTGC
CAGCGGATCCGCATCTCAATTAGTCAGCAACCATAGTCCCGCCCCTAACTCCGCCCATCCCGCCCCTAAC
TCCGCCCAGTTCCGCCCATTCTCCGCCCCATGGCTGACTAATTTTTTTTATTTATGCAGAGGCCGAGGCC
GCCTCGGCCTCTGAGCTATTCCAGAAGTAGTGAGGAGGCTTTTTTGGAGGCCTAGGCTTTTGCAAAAAGC
TAACTTGTTTATTGCAGCTTATAATGGTTACAAATAAAGCAATAGCATCACAAATTTCACAAATAAAGCA
TTTTTTTCACTGCATTCTAGTTGTGGTTTGTCCAAACTCATCAATGTATCTTATCATGTCTGGATCCGCT
GCATTAATGAATCGGCCAACGCGCGGGGAGAGGCGGTTTGCGTATTGGGCGCTCTTCCGCTTCCTCGCTC
ACTGACTCGCTGCGCTCGGTCGTTCGGCTGCGGCGAGCGGTATCAGCTCACTCAAAGGCGGTAATACGGT
TATCCACAGAATCAGGGGATAACGCAGGAAAGAACATGTGAGCAAAAGGCCAGCAAAAGGCCAGGAACCG
TAAAAAGGCCGCGTTGCTGGCGTTTTTCCATAGGCTCCGCCCCCCTGACGAGCATCACAAAAATCGACGC
TCAAGTCAGAGGTGGCGAAACCCGACAGGACTATAAAGATACCAGGCGTTTCCCCCTGGAAGCTCCCTCG
TGCGCTCTCCTGTTCCGACCCTGCCGCTTACCGGATACCTGTCCGCCTTTCTCCCTTCGGGAAGCGTGGC
GCTTTCTCATAGCTCACGCTGTAGGTATCTCAGTTCGGTGTAGGTCGTTCGCTCCAAGCTGGGCTGTGTG
CACGAACCCCCCGTTCAGCCCGACCGCTGCGCCTTATCCGGTAACTATCGTCTTGAGTCCAACCCGGTAA
GACACGACTTATCGCCACTGGCAGCAGCCACTGGTAACAGGATTAGCAGAGCGAGGTATGTAGGCGGTGC
TACAGAGTTCTTGAAGTGGTGGCCTAACTACGGCTACACTAGAAGAACAGTATTTGGTATCTGCGCTCTG
CTGAAGCCAGTTACCTTCGGAAAAAGAGTTGGTAGCTCTTGATCCGGCAAACAAACCACCGCTGGTAGCG
GTGGTTTTTTTGTTTGCAAGCAGCAGATTACGCGCAGAAAAAAAGGATCTCAAGAAGATCCTTTGATCTT
TTCTACGGGGTCTGACGCTCAGTGGAACGAAAACTCACGTTAAGGGATTTTGGTCATGAGATTATCAAAA
AGGATCTTCACCTAGATCCTTTTAAATTAAAAATGAAGTTTTAAATCAATCTAAAGTATATATGAGTAAA
CTTGGTCTGACAGTTACCAATGCTTAATCAGTGAGGCACCTATCTCAGCGATCTGTCTATTTCGTTCATC
CATAGTTGCCTGACTCCCCGTCGTGTAGATAACTACGATACGGGAGGGCTTACCATCTGGCCCCAGTGCT
GCAATGATACCGCGAGACCCACGCTCACCGGCTCCAGATTTATCAGCAATAAACCAGCCAGCCGGAAGGG
CCGAGCGCAGAAGTGGTCCTGCAACTTTATCCGCCTCCATCCAGTCTATTAATTGTTGCCGGGAAGCTAG
AGTAAGTAGTTCGCCAGTTAATAGTTTGCGCAACGTTGTTGCCATTGCTACAGGCATCGTGGTGTCACGC
TCGTCGTTTGGTATGGCTTCATTCAGCTCCGGTTCCCAACGATCAAGGCGAGTTACATGATCCCCCATGT
TGTGCAAAAAAGCGGTTAGCTCCTTCGGTCCTCCGATCGTTGTCAGAAGTAAGTTGGCCGCAGTGTTATC
ACTCATGGTTATGGCAGCACTGCATAATTCTCTTACTGTCATGCCATCCGTAAGATGCTTTTCTGTGACT
GGTGAGTACTCAACCAAGTCATTCTGAGAATAGTGTATGCGGCGACCGAGTTGCTCTTGCCCGGCGTCAA
TACGGGATAATACCGCGCCACATAGCAGAACTTTAAAAGTGCTCATCATTGGAAAACGTTCTTCGGGGCG
AAAACTCTCAAGGATCTTACCGCTGTTGAGATCCAGTTCGATGTAACCCACTCGTGCACCCAACTGATCT
TCAGCATCTTTTACTTTCACCAGCGTTTCTGGGTGAGCAAAAACAGGAAGGCAAAATGCCGCAAAAAAGG
GAATAAGGGCGACACGGAAATGTTGAATACTCATACTCTTCCTTTTTCAATATTATTGAAGCATTTATCA
GGGTTATTGTCTCATGAGCGGATACATATTTGAATGTATTTAGAAAAATAAACAAATAGGGGTTCCGCGC
ACATTTCCCCGAAAAGTGCCACCTGG
Features (pLannotate 1.2.2; 19 found; start..end, strand, type, name):
      4..383     +  enhancer       CMV enhancer: human cytomegalovirus immediate early enhancer
    663..1679    +  intron         chimeric intron: chimera between introns from chicken β-actin and rabbit β-globin
   1677..1751    +  CDS            HBB (fragment): HBB_LEPEU - Experimental evidence at protein level: Swiss-Prot protein existence level 1. Involved in oxygen transport from the lung to the various peripheral tissues. From Lepus europaeus (European hare).
   1763..2818    +  CDS            Pou5f1: PO5F1_MOUSE - Also known as Oct-3, Oct-4, Otf-3, Otf3. Experimental evidence at protein level: Swiss-Prot protein existence level 1. Transcription factor that binds to the octamer motif (5'- ATTTGCAT-3') (PubMed:1972777, PubMed:1690859, PubMed:1967980, PubMed:17525163, PubMed:23376973). Forms a trimeric complex with SOX2 or SOX15 on DNA and controls the expression of a number of genes involved in embryonic development such as YES1, FGF4, UTF1 and ZFP206 (PubMed:15863505, PubMed:17097055, PubMed:17496161, PubMed:19740739). Critical for early embryogenesis and for embryonic stem cell pluripotenc
   2912..4288    +  CDS            Klf4: KLF4_MOUSE - Also known as Ezf, Gklf, Zie. Experimental evidence at protein level: Swiss-Prot protein existence level 1. Transcription factor; can act both as activator and as repressor. Binds the 5'-CACCC-3' core sequence. Binds to the promoter region of its own gene and can activate its own transcription. Regulates the expression of key transcription factors during embryonic development. Plays an important role in maintaining embryonic stem cells, and in preventing their differentiation. Required for establishing the barrier function of the skin and for postnatal maturation and maintenance o
   4448..5404    +  CDS            Sox2: SOX2_MOUSE - Also known as Sox-2. Experimental evidence at protein level: Swiss-Prot protein existence level 1. Transcription factor that forms a trimeric complex with POU5F1 (OCT3/4) on DNA and controls the expression of a number of genes involved in embryonic development such as YES1, FGF4, UTF1 and ZFP206 (PubMed:15863505, PubMed:17097055, PubMed:19740739). Binds to the proximal enhancer region of NANOG (PubMed:15863505). Critical for early embryogenesis and for embryonic stem cell pluripotency (By similarity). Downstream SRRT target that mediates the promotion of neural stem cell self-rene
   5431..5511    +  CDS            HBB (fragment): HBB_PONPY - Experimental evidence at transcript level: Swiss-Prot protein existence level 2. Involved in oxygen transport from the lung to the various peripheral tissues. From Pongo pygmaeus (Bornean orangutan).
   5582..5637    +  polyA_signal   β-globin poly(A) signal: rabbit β-globin polyadenylation signal (Gil and Proudfoot, 1987)
   6022..6038    -  protein_bind   lac operator: The lac repressor binds to the lac operator to inhibit transcription in E. coli. This inhibition can be relieved by adding lactose or isopropyl-β-D-thiogalactopyranoside (IPTG). lac repressor encoded by lacI
   6046..6076    -  promoter       lac promoter: promoter for the E. coli lac operon
   6091..6112    -  protein_bind   CAP binding site: CAP binding activates transcription in the presence of cAMP. E. coli catabolite activator protein
   6125..6164    -  CDS            lacI (fragment): lac repressor; lacI; The lac repressor binds to the lac operator to inhibit transcription in E. coli. This inhibition can be relieved by adding lactose or isopropyl-β-D-thiogalactopyranoside (IPTG).
   6171..6193    +  promoter       SV40 promoter (fragment): SV40 enhancer and early promoter
   6217..6352    +  rep_origin     SV40 ori: SV40 origin of replication
   6372..6506    +  polyA_signal   SV40 poly(A) signal: SV40 polyadenylation signal
   6508..6562    -  CDS            lacI (fragment): lac repressor; lacI; The lac repressor binds to the lac operator to inhibit transcription in E. coli. This inhibition can be relieved by adding lactose or isopropyl-β-D-thiogalactopyranoside (IPTG).
   6745..7333    -  rep_origin     ori: high-copy-number ColE1/pMB1/pBR322/pUC origin of replication
   7504..8364    -  CDS            AmpR: β-lactamase; bla; confers resistance to ampicillin, carbenicillin, and related antibiotics
   8365..8469    -  promoter       AmpR promoter: bla
