[The description below was written by a language model from this plasmid's Addgene catalogue record and pLannotate feature annotations shown in this document.]
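Description:
pCX-OKS-2A is a mammalian expression plasmid of about 8.5 kb, built on the pCX backbone, that delivers three mouse reprogramming factors from a single transcript without viral integration. In bacteria it is maintained as a high-copy plasmid through a ColE1/pUC-type origin and selected with ampicillin via the β-lactamase gene and its native promoter. The backbone also carries lac promoter/operator remnants, small lacI fragments, and an SV40 origin with an adjacent SV40 poly(A) signal. The SV40 origin would only support replication in cells supplying large T antigen. No mammalian selection marker is annotated.

The payload is an approximately 3.7 kb insert cloned between two retained EcoRI sites. It encodes Oct3/4 (Pou5f1), Klf4 and Sox2 in that order, joined by foot-and-mouth disease virus 2A self-cleaving sequences. The 2A elements are not annotated individually but fall in the gaps between the three coding regions, and they allow one open reading frame to yield three separate proteins. Expression is driven by the CAG promoter, made up of the CMV immediate early enhancer, the chicken β-actin promoter and a chimeric β-actin/β-globin intron, and transcripts are terminated by the rabbit β-globin poly(A) signal. The short HBB fragments flanking the insert are most likely residual β-globin exon sequence from the expression cassette rather than intended coding regions. The two sequence records differ by one nucleotide in length and have otherwise matching annotations, except that the β-actin promoter was called only in the depositor sequence.

The plasmid is intended for transient, non-integrating expression of these factors, and the associated publication used it to generate mouse induced pluripotent stem cells without viral vectors.
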