Addgene plasmid #19771: pCX-OKS-2A
Purpose: Non-integrating (episomal) expression of mouse Oct3/4, Klf4 and Sox2
Depositing lab: Shinya Yamanaka. Depositing organization: Kyoto University, Center for iPS Cell Research and Application. Publication: Generation of mouse induced pluripotent stem cells without viral vectors. Okita K, Nakagawa M, Hyenjong H, Ichisaka T, Yamanaka S. Science. 2008 Nov 7. 322(5903):949-53. 10.1126/science.1164270 PubMed 18845712.
Backbone
  Vector backbone: pCX
  Backbone manufacturer: Jun-ichi Miyazaki
  Backbone size w/o insert (bp): 4778
  Vector type: Mammalian Expression
Growth in bacteria
  Bacterial resistance: Ampicillin, 100 μg/mL
  Growth temperature: 37°C
  Growth strain: DH5alpha
  Copy number: High Copy
Gene/Insert
  Gene/Insert name: Oct3/4-2A-Klf4-2A-Sox2 (alt names: Pou5f1; Sox2; Klf4)
  Species: M. musculus (mouse)
  Insert size (bp): 3700
  Mutation: Three genes are connected with the foot-and-mouth disease virus 2A self-cleaving sequence.
  Entrez Gene: Sox2 (a.k.a. Sox-2, lcc, ysb); Klf4 (a.k.a. EZF, Gklf, Zie); Pou5f1 (a.k.a. NF-A3, Oct-3, Oct-3/4, Oct-4, Oct3, Oct3/4, Oct4, Otf-3, Otf-4, Otf3, Otf3-rs7, Otf3g, Otf4)
  Cloning method: Restriction Enzyme; 5′ cloning site EcoRI (not destroyed); 3′ cloning site EcoRI (not destroyed)
  Sequencing primers: 5′ GCGAGCCGCAGCCATTGCCTTTTA; 3′ TTAGCCAGAAGTCAGATGCTC
Resource information
  A portion of this plasmid was derived from a plasmid made by: CAG Promoter was from Dr. Jun-ichi Miyazaki of Osaka University Graduate School of Medicine. In publication using this plasmid, please cite: Efficient selection for high-expression transfectants with a novel eukaryotic vector. Gene 108:193-200, 1991. Niwa, H., Yamamura, K. & Miyazaki, J.
Terms and licenses: Academic/Nonprofit Terms; Industry Terms: Not Available to Industry
Depositor comments: Addgene has verified the insert size with an EcoRI digest. To see a picture of the digest, click on "Reviews" under Plasmid Links, to the right of this page.
How to cite: pCX-OKS-2A was a gift from Shinya Yamanaka (Addgene plasmid # 19771 ; http://n2t.net/addgene:19771 ; RRID:Addgene_19771)
