>Addgene plasmid #19771 | pCX-OKS-2A | addgene partial sequence | sequence record 63750 | pCX-3835R  5'-TTAGCCAGAAGTCAGATGCTC-3'
TCCCCATAATTTTTGGCAGAGGGAAAAAGATCTCAGTGGTATTTGTGAGCCAGGGCATTGGCCACACCAG
CCACCACCTTCTGATAGGCAGCCTGCACCTGAGGAGTGAATTCCTGCAGGCAATTCGCCCTTCCAGCCCT
CACATGTGCGACAGGGGCAGTGTGCCGTTAATGGCCGTGCCGGGCACCGGGCCGCTCTGGTAGTGCTGGG
CCATGTGCAGTCTACTGGGCGCAGCGGGCTCCGGCACCTCGGCGCCGGGGAGGTACATGCTGATCATGTC
CCGGAGGTCCCCGGCCTGGCAGGGCGCCCTGGAGTGGGAGGAAGAGGTAACCACGGGGGGGCTGGAGCTG
GCCTCGGACTTGACCACAGAGCCCATGGAGCCCAGCGCCATACCGGGGGTGCCCTGCTGCGAGTAGGACA
TGCTGTAGGTGGGCGAGCCGTTCATGTAGGTCTGCGAGCTGGTCATGGAGTTGTACTGCAGGGCGCTGAC
GTCGTAGCGGTGCATCGGTTGCATCTGTGCCGCGCCGTGAGCGTTGAGGCCCGGGTGCTGCGGGTAGCCC
AGCTGCTCCTGCATCATGCTGTAGCTGCCGTTGCTCCAGCCGTTCATGTGCGCGTAGCTGTCCATGCGCT
GGTTCACGCCCGCACCCAGGCCGGCGCCCACCCCAACCCCGCTCGCCATGCTGTTCCCGCCGGGGGCCAG
CAAGCCTCCGGGAAGCGTGTACTTATCCTTCTTCATGAGCGTCTTGGTTTTCCGCCGCGGCCGGTATTTA
TAATCCGGGTGCTCCTTCATGTGCAGAGCGCGCAGCCGCTTGGCCTCGTCGATGAACGGCCGCTTCTCGG
TCTCGGACAAAAGTTTCCACTCCGCGCCCAGGCGCTTGCTGATCTCCGAGTTGTGCATCTTGGGGTTCTC
CTGGGCCATCTTACGCCGCTGCCCCCGGGACCATACCATGAAGGCGTTCATGGGCCTCTTGACGCGGTCC
GGGCTGTTCTTCTGGTTGCCGCCGGTCGCCGC
