>Addgene plasmid #19771 | pCX-OKS-2A | addgene partial sequence | sequence record 63751 | pCX-8097F  5'-GCGAGCCGCAGCCATTGCCTTTTA-3'
TGGTAATCGTGCGAGAGGGCGCAGGGACTTCCTTTGTCCCAAATCTGTGCGGAGCCGAAATCTGGGAGGC
GCCGCCGCACCCCCTCTAGCGGGCGCGGGGCGAAGCGGTGCGGCGCCGGCAGGAAGGAAATGGGCGGGGA
GGGCCTTCGTGCGTCGCCGCGCCGCCGTCCCCTTCTCCCTCTCCAGCCTCGGGGCTGTCCGCGGGGGGAC
GGCTGCCTTCGGGGGGGACGGGGCAGGGCGGGGTTCGGCTTCTGGCGTGTGACCGGCGGCTCTAGAGCCT
CTGCTAACCATGTTCATGCCTTCTTCTTTTTCCTACAGCTCCTGGGCAACGTGCTGGTTATTGTGCTGTC
TCATCATTTTGGCAAAGAATTCGCCCTTAAAAAGCAGGCTCCACCTTCCCCATGGCTGGACACCTGGCTT
CAGACTTCGCCTTCTCACCCCCACCAGGTGGGGGTGATGGGTCAGCAGGGCTGGAGCCGGGCTGGGTGGA
TTCTCGAACCTGGCTAAGCTTCCAAGGGCCTCCAGGTGGGCCTGGAATCGGACCAGGCTCAGAGGTATTG
GGGATCTCCCCATGTCCGCCCGCATACGAGTTCTGCGGAGGGATGGCATACTGTGGACCTCAGGTTGGAC
TGGGCCTAGTCCCCCAAGTTGGCGTGGAGACTTTGCAGCCTGAGGGCCAGGCAGGAGCACGAGTGGAAAG
CAACTCAGAGGGAACCTCCTCTGAGCCCTGTGCCGACCGCCCCAATGCCGTGAAGTTGGAGAAGGTGGAA
CCAACTCCCGAGGAGTCCCAGGACATGAAAGCCCTGCAGAAGGAGCTAGAACAGTTTGCCAAGCTGCTGA
AGCAGAAGAGGATCACCTTGGGGTACACCCAGGCCGACGTGGGGCTCACCCTGGGCGTTCTCTTTGGAAA
GGTGTTCAGCCAGACCACCATCTGT
