>Addgene plasmid #19771 | pCX-OKS-2A | addgene partial sequence | sequence record 64088 | OSJ-R 5'-CGGGCTGTTCTTCTGGTTGCC-3'
GCGTTGCCTCCTCCGCCGCCGCCCCCCGAAGCTTGCTGCGGGCCCGGCGGCTTCAGCTCCGTCTCCATCA
TGTTATACATGGTGAAGGGCGAATTGTTCATGAGTGGACCTGGATTGCTTTCTACATCCCCAGCCAGTTT
GAGTAAATCAAAGTTAAGAGTTTGTTTGACAGGAGCGACAATTTTGAGATCCCCAAAGTGCCTCTTCATG
TGTAAGGCAAGGTGGTCCGACCTGGAAAAGGCCCTGTCGCACTTCTGGCACTGAAAGGGCCGGTGCCCTG
TGTGTTTGCGGTAGTGCCTGGTCAGTTCATCGGAGCGGGCGAATTTCCACCCACAGCCGTCCCAGTCACA
GTGGTAAGGTTTCTCGCCTGTGTGAGTTCGCAGGTGTGCCTTGAGATGAGAACTCTTGGTATAGGTTTTG
CCACAGCCTGCATAGTCACAAGTGTGGGTGGCTGTTCTTTTCCGGGGCCACGACCTTCTTCCCCTCTTTG
GCTTGGGCTCCTCTGGCAGGCAGGAACCCGGTGGCATGAGCTCTTGATAATGGAGAGAGGGGACTTGTGA
CTGCATCTGGTCTGGCAGGAAAGGAGGGTAGTTGGGCCCCGGATGGGGATGGAATCCTGGGGGAAGAGGC
AGGCCAGGGTGACAGTCCCTGCTGTTCAGCAGTTCCTCGGGACTCAGTGTAGGGGTAGTCCTGGTGGGGA
GCTGCCGCCCCAGGGGGAAGTCGTGTGTGTTGGGCCGGTGGCCGTTGCTGAGCTGGGGTCCAGCGCTCAA
ATGGGCCTCTAGGGACCGGCTGACCGTGCAGGACGGGACCGCCTCTTGCTTAATCTTGGGGCACATGCGC
GGCGGGCCACCGCTGTAGGGCGCCACTACCACGGGGTGGCTGCCGTCTGGGCTTCCTTTGCTAACACTGA
TGACCGAAGGGCTGCTGTACTCGCTGCCAGGG
