>Addgene plasmid #19771 | pCX-OKS-2A | addgene partial sequence | sequence record 64089 | OSJ-F 5'-CCCTTTTCCTGAGGGCGAGG-3'
TGCTCTGGGCTCTCCCATGCATTCAAACGGGGATCTCAAAATTGTCGCTCCTGTCAAACAAACTCTTAAC
TTTGATTTACTCAAACTGGCTGGGGATGTAGAAAGCAATCCAGGTCCACTCATGGCTGTCAGCGACGCTC
TGCTCCCGTCCTTCTCCACGTTCGCGTCCGGCCCGGCGGGAAGGGAGAAGACACTGCGTCCAGCAGGTGC
CCCGACTAACCGTTGGCGTGAGGAACTCTCTCACATGAAGCGACTTCCCCCACTTCCCGGCCGCCCCTAC
GACCTGGCGGCGACGGTGGCCACAGACCTGGAGAGTGGCGGAGCTGGTGCAGCTTGCAGCAGTAACAACC
CGGCCCTCCTAGCCCGGAGGGAGACCGAGGAGTTCAACGACCTCCTGGACCTAGACTTTATCCTTTCCAA
CTCGCTAACCCACCAGGAATCGGTGGCCGCCACCGTGACCACCTCGGCGTCAGCTTCATCCTCGTCTTCC
CCAGCGAGCAGCGGCCCTGCCAGCGCGCCCTCCACCTGCAGCTTCAGCTATCCGATCCGGGCCGGGGGTG
ACCCGGGCGTGGCTGCCAGCAACACAGGTGGAGGGCTCCTCTACAGCCGAGAATCTGCGCCACCTCCCAC
GGCCCCCTTCAACCTGGCGGACATCAATGACGTGAGCCCCTCGGGCGGCTTCGTGGCTGAGCTCCTGCGG
CCGGAGTTGGACCCAGTATACATTCCGCCACAGCAGCCTCAGCCGCCAGGTGGCGGGCTGATGGGCAAGT
TTGTGCTGAAGGCGTCTCTGACCACCCCTGGCAGCGAGTACAGCAGCCCTTCGGTCATCAGTGTTAGCAA
AGGAAGCCCAGACGGCAGCCACCCCGTGGTAGTGGCGCCCTACAGCGGTGGCCCGCCGCGCATGTGCCCC
AAGATTAAGCAAGAGGCGGTCCCGTCCTGCACGGTCAGCCGGTCCCTAGAGGCCCATTTGAGCGCTGGAC
CCCAG
